>Addgene plasmid #188829 | Portal_P22 | addgene full sequence | sequence record 369876 | Addgene NGS Result
GATCAAGAGCTACCAACTCTTTTTCCGAAGGTAACTGGCTTCAGCAGAGCGCAGATACCAAATACTGTCC
TTCTAGTGTAGCCGTAGTTAGGCCACCACTTCAAGAACTCTGTAGCACCGCCTACATACCTCGCTCTGCT
AATCCTGTTACCAGTGGCTGCTGCCAGTGGCGATAAGTCGTGTCTTACCGGGTTGGACTCAAGACGATAG
TTACCGGATAAGGCGCAGCGGTCGGGCTGAACGGGGGGTTCGTGCACACAGCCCAGCTTGGAGCGAACGA
CCTACACCGAACTGAGATACCTACAGCGTGAGCTATGAGAAAGCGCCACGCTTCCCGAAGGGAGAAAGGC
GGACAGGTATCCGGTAAGCGGCAGGGTCGGAACAGGAGAGCGCACGAGGGAGCTTCCAGGGGGAAACGCC
TGGTATCTTTATAGTCCTGTCGGGTTTCGCCACCTCTGACTTGAGCGTCGATTTTTGTGATGCTCGTCAG
GGGGGCGGAGCCTATGGAAAAACGCCAGCAACGCGGCCTTTTTACGGTTCCTGGCCTTTTGCTGGCCTTT
TGCTCACATGTTCTTTCCTGCGTTATCCCCTGATTCTGTGGATAACCGTATTACCGCCTTTGAGTGAGCT
GATACCGCTCGCCGCAGCCGAACGACCGAGCGCAGCGAGTCAGTGAGCGAGGAAGCGGAAGAGCGCCTGA
TGCGGTATTTTCTCCTTACGCATCTGTGCGGTATTTCACACCGCATATGGTGCACTCTCAGTACAATCTG
CTCTGATGCCGCATAGTTAAGCCAGTATACACTCCGCTATCGCTACGTGACTGGGTCATGGCTGCGCCCC
GACACCCGCCAACACCCGCTGACGCGCCCTGACGGGCTTGTCTGCTCCCGGCATCCGCTTACAGACAAGC
TGTGACCGTCTCCGGGAGCTGCATGTGTCAGAGGTTTTCACCGTCATCACCGAAACGCGCGAGGCAGCAG
ATCAATTCGCGCGCGAAGGCGAAGCGGCATGCATAATGTGCCTGTCAAATGGACGAAGCAGGGATTCTGC
AAACCCTATGCTACTCCGTCAAGCCGTCAATTGTCTGATTCGTTACCAATTATGACAACTTGACGGCTAC
ATCATTCACTTTTTCTTCACAACCGGCACGGAACTCGCTCGGGCTGGCCCCGGTGCATTTTTTAAATACC
CGCGAGAAATAGAGTTGATCGTCAAAACCAACATTGCGACCGACGGTGGCGATAGGCATCCGGGTGGTGC
TCAAAAGCAGCTTCGCCTGGCTGATACGTTGGTCCTCGCGCCAGCTTAAGACGCTAATCCCTAACTGCTG
GCGGAAAAGATGTGACAGACGCGACGGCGACAAGCAAACATGCTGTGCGACGCTGGCGATATCAAAATTG
CTGTCTGCCAGGTGATCGCTGATGTACTGACAAGCCTCGCGTACCCGATTATCCATCGGTGGATGGAGCG
ACTCGTTAATCGCTTCCATGCGCCGCAGTAACAATTGCTCAAGCAGATTTATCGCCAGCAGCTCCGAATA
GCGCCCTTCCCCTTGCCCGGCGTTAATGATTTGCCCAAACAGGTCGCTGAAATGCGGCTGGTGCGCTTCA
TCCGGGCGAAAGAACCCCGTATTGGCAAATATTGACGGCCAGTTAAGCCATTCATGCCAGTAGGCGCGCG
GACGAAAGTAAACCCACTGGTGATACCATTCGCGAGCCTCCGGATGACGACCGTAGTGATGAATCTCTCC
TGGCGGGAACAGCAAAATATCACCCGGTCGGCAAACAAATTCTCGTCCCTGATTTTTCACCACCCCCTGA
CCGCGAATGGTGAGATTGAGAATATAACCTTTCATTCCCAGCGGTCGGTCGATAAAAAAATCGAGATAAC
CGTTGGCCTCAATCGGCGTTAAACCCGCCACCAGATGGGCATTAAACGAGTATCCCGGCAGCAGGGGATC
ATTTTGCGCTTCAGCCATACTTTTCATACTCCCGCCATTCAGAGAAGAAACCAATTGTCCATATTGCATC
AGACATTGCCGTCACTGCGTCTTTTACTGGCTCTTCTCGCTAACCAAACCGGTAACCCCGCTTATTAAAA
GCATTCTGTAACAAAGCGGGACCAAAGCCATGACAAAAACGCGTAACAAAAGTGTCTATAATCACGGCAG
AAAAGTCCACATTGATTATTTGCACGGCGTCACACTTTGCTATGCCATAGCATTTTTATCCATAAGATTA
GCGGATCCTACCTGACGCTTTTTATCGCAACTCTCTACTGTTTCTCCATACCCGTTTTTTGGGCTAACAG
GAGGAATTAACC
[2175 nt withheld, positions 2323-4497]
TAATGCCAGGCATCAAATTAAGCAGAAGGCCATCCTGACGGATGGCCTTTTTGCGTTTCTACAAACTCTT
TTGTTTATTTTTCTAAATACATTCAAATATGTATCCGCTCATGAGACAATAACCCTGATAAATGCTTCAA
TAATATTGAAAAAGGAAGAGTATGAGTATTCAACATTTCCGTGTCGCCCTTATTCCCTTTTTTGCGGCAT
TTTGCCTTCCTGTTTTTGCTCACCCAGAAACGCTGGTGAAAGTAAAAGATGCTGAAGATCAGTTGGGTGC
ACGAGTGGGTTACATCGAACTGGATCTCAACAGCGGTAAGATCCTTGAGAGTTTTCGCCCCGAAGAACGT
TTTCCAATGATGAGCACTTTTAAAGTTCTGCTATGTGGCGCGGTATTATCCCGTGTTGACGCCGGGCAAG
AGCAACTCGGTCGCCGCATACACTATTCTCAGAATGACTTGGTTGAGTACTCACCAGTCACAGAAAAGCA
TCTTACGGATGGCATGACAGTAAGAGAATTATGCAGTGCTGCCATAACCATGAGTGATAACACTGCGGCC
AACTTACTTCTGACAACGATCGGAGGACCGAAGGAGCTAACCGCTTTTTTGCACAACATGGGGGATCATG
TAACTCGCCTTGATCGTTGGGAACCGGAGCTGAATGAAGCCATACCAAACGACGAGCGTGACACCACGAT
GCCTGTAGCAATGGCAACAACGTTGCGCAAACTATTAACTGGCGAACTACTTACTCTAGCTTCCCGGCAA
CAATTAATAGACTGGATGGAGGCGGATAAAGTTGCAGGACCACTTCTGCGCTCGGCCCTTCCGGCTGGCT
GGTTTATTGCTGATAAATCTGGAGCCGGTGAGCGTGGGTCTCGCGGTATCATTGCAGCACTGGGGCCAGA
TGGTAAGCCCTCCCGTATCGTAGTTATCTACACGACGGGGAGTCAGGCAACTATGGATGAACGAAATAGA
CAGATCGCTGAGATAGGTGCCTCACTGATTAAGCATTGGTAACTGTCAGACCAAGTTTACTCATATATAC
TTTAGATTGATTTAAAACTTCATTTTTAATTTAAAAGGATCTAGGTGAAGATCCTTTTTGATAATCTCAT
GACCAAAATCCCTTAACGTGAGTTTTCGTTCCACTGAGCGTCAGACCCCGTAGAAAAGATCAAAGGATCT
TCTTGAGATCCTTTTTTTCTGCGCGTAATCTGCTGCTTGCAAACAAAAAAACCACCGCTACCAGCGGTGG
TTTGTTTGCCG
Features (pLannotate 1.2.2; 9 found; start..end, strand, type, name):
    696..836     -  misc_feature   bom: basis of mobility region from pBR322
    938..978     -  CDS            rop (fragment): Rop protein, which maintains plasmids at low copy number; rop
   1100..1978    -  CDS            araC: L-arabinose regulatory protein; araC
   2005..2289    +  promoter       araBAD promoter: araBAD; promoter of the L-arabinose operon of E. coli; the araC regulatory gene is transcribed in the opposite direction (Guzman et al., 1995)
   2323..4497    +  CDS            1 (sequence withheld): PORTL_BPP22 - Experimental evidence at protein level: Swiss-Prot protein existence level 1. Forms the portal vertex of the capsid (PubMed:21499245). This portal plays critical roles in head assembly, genome packaging, neck/tail attachment, and genome ejection (PubMed:30787152). Procapsid assembly may initiate with a nucleation complex composed of portal and scaffolding proteins (PubMed:30787152). The portal protein multimerizes as a single ring-shaped homododecamer arranged around a central channel (PubMed:21499245, PubMed:28134243). Switches upon genome packaging from an asymmetrical conforma
   4521..4548    +  terminator     rrnB T2 terminator: transcription terminator T2 from the E. coli rrnB gene
   4567..4658    +  promoter       AmpR promoter: bla
   4659..5519    +  CDS            AmpR: β-lactamase; bla; confers resistance to ampicillin, carbenicillin, and related antibiotics
   5690..510     +  rep_origin     ori (across the origin): high-copy-number ColE1/pMB1/pBR322/pUC origin of replication
