[The description below was written by a language model from this plasmid's Addgene catalogue record and pLannotate feature annotations shown in this document.]
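Description:
Portal_P22 is a bacterial expression plasmid of 5,768 bp built on a pBAD backbone, carrying the portal protein gene of bacteriophage P22 under arabinose-inducible control. It replicates in E. coli from a ColE1/pMB1-type origin, recorded as high copy. Only a short fragment of the rop gene remains, alongside the pBR322 bom (basis of mobility) region. Selection is by ampicillin through a β-lactamase gene driven by its own promoter.

The insert is about 2.2 kb, was introduced by Gibson cloning, and is annotated as matching the P22 portal protein. It sits directly downstream of the araBAD promoter and is followed by the rrnB T2 transcription terminator. The araC regulator is encoded on the opposite strand, in the divergent arrangement typical of pBAD vectors. AraC represses the promoter in the absence of L-arabinose and activates it when the sugar is present, so expression of the phage protein is tightly controlled and can be tuned. No epitope or purification tags are annotated in the feature table.

In the phage, the portal protein assembles into a ring-shaped dodecamer at one vertex of the capsid, where it takes part in head assembly, genome packaging, tail attachment and genome ejection. The record gives the purpose only as providing the P22 portal protein. The associated publication concerns prokaryotic innate immunity based on pattern recognition of conserved viral proteins, which suggests the plasmid was used to express this single phage component in bacteria, apart from infection, to test whether it triggers a host defence system. That specific use is not spelled out in the record.
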