Addgene plasmid #188829: Portal_P22
Purpose: Portal protein from phage P22
Depositing lab: Feng Zhang. Depositing organization: Broad Institute. Publication: Prokaryotic innate immunity through pattern recognition of conserved viral proteins. Gao LA, Wilkinson ME, Strecker J, Makarova KS, Macrae RK, Koonin EV, Zhang F. Science. 2022 Aug 12;377(6607):eabm4096. doi: 10.1126/science.abm4096. Epub 2022 Aug 12. PubMed 35951700.
Backbone
  Vector backbone: pBAD
  Backbone size w/o insert (bp): 3590
  Total vector size (bp): 5768
  Vector type: Bacterial Expression
Growth in bacteria
  Bacterial resistance: Ampicillin, 100 μg/mL
  Growth temperature: 37°C
  Growth strain: DH5alpha
  Copy number: High Copy
Gene/Insert
  Gene/Insert name: Portal
  Insert size (bp): 2178
  GenBank ID: WP_015975195.1
  Cloning method: Gibson Cloning
  Sequencing primers: 5′ N/A
Terms and licenses: Academic/Nonprofit Terms; Industry Terms: Not Available to Industry
How to cite: Portal_P22 was a gift from Feng Zhang (Addgene plasmid # 188829 ; http://n2t.net/addgene:188829 ; RRID:Addgene_188829)
